Addgene plasmid #160446: pSB1C3-J23110-B0034-mRFP1_Magenta
Purpose: BioBrick pSB1C3 plasmid that constitutively overexpresses mRFP1_Magenta chromoprotein in E. coli
Depositing lab: Anthony Forster. Depositing organization: Uppsala University. Publication: Overcoming chromoprotein limitations by engineering a red fluorescent protein. Bao L, Menon PNK, Liljeruhm J, Forster AC. Anal Biochem. 2020 Sep 3:113936. doi: 10.1016/j.ab.2020.113936. PubMed 32891596.
Backbone
  Vector backbone: BioBrick pSB1C3 vector
  Backbone manufacturer: iGEM Registry
  Modifications to backbone: BioBrick sites removed
  Vector type: Synthetic Biology
Growth in bacteria
  Bacterial resistance: Chloramphenicol, 25 μg/mL
  Growth temperature: 37°C
  Growth strain: DH5alpha
  Copy number: High Copy
Gene/Insert
  Gene/Insert name: promoter, RBS, mRFP1E_Magenta
  Species: Synthetic
  Insert size (bp): 810
  Mutation: BioBrick sites removed
Terms and licenses: Academic/Nonprofit Terms; Industry Terms: Not Available to Industry
How to cite: pSB1C3-J23110-B0034-mRFP1_Magenta was a gift from Anthony Forster (Addgene plasmid # 160446 ; http://n2t.net/addgene:160446 ; RRID:Addgene_160446)
