[The description below was written by a language model from this plasmid's Addgene catalogue record and pLannotate feature annotations shown in this document.]
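Description:
pSB1C3-J23110-B0034-mRFP1_Magenta is a small (about 2.8 kb) synthetic-biology plasmid built on the iGEM Registry BioBrick vector pSB1C3 for constitutive expression of an engineered chromoprotein in E. coli. It is maintained at high copy through a ColE1/pMB1/pUC-type origin of replication. Selection is with chloramphenicol, conferred by a chloramphenicol acetyltransferase (cat) gene driven by its own promoter and followed by the lambda t0 terminator. Additional terminators (a his operon terminator downstream of the cloning region and a putative bacterial terminator on the other side) flank the insert position, insulating the backbone from read-through transcription.

The roughly 810 bp synthetic insert sits between the BioBrick prefix and suffix and consists of a constitutive promoter, a ribosome binding site and the mRFP1_Magenta coding sequence. By name, the promoter is J23110, a member of the Anderson constitutive promoter family. The automated annotation labels it as a fragment of the closely related J23119 consensus promoter, which probably reflects sequence similarity within that family. The B0034 ribosome binding site named in the construct is not separately annotated but would lie in the short gap between promoter and coding sequence. The open reading frame is matched to mRFP1.1, a monomeric Discosoma-derived red fluorescent protein, consistent with Magenta being an mRFP1 variant; the specific colour-changing mutations are not listed in the record. The record notes that BioBrick restriction sites were removed, presumably from within the insert for assembly compatibility, since the prefix and suffix are still annotated. The plasmid serves to overexpress the magenta chromoprotein as a visible colour reporter in bacteria.
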