Features (pLannotate 1.2.2; 10 found; start..end, strand, type, name):
      1..22      +  misc_feature   BioBrick prefix: BioBrick prefix for parts that do not start with "ATG"
     29..57      +  promoter       J23119 promoter (fragment): bacterial promoter (Registry of Standard Biological Parts BBa J23119)
     84..758     +  CDS            mRFP1.1: mRFP1.1 is a basic (constitutively fluorescent) red fluorescent protein published in 2004, derived from Discosoma sp..
    790..810     +  misc_feature   BioBrick suffix: universal suffix for all parts
    811..868     +  terminator     his operon terminator: This putative transcriptin terminator from the E. coli his operon has a 2-bp deletion introduced during synthesis. Its efficiency has not been determined.
   1063..1651    -  rep_origin     ori: high-copy-number ColE1/pMB1/pBR322/pUC origin of replication
   1834..1928    -  terminator     lambda t0 terminator: transcription terminator from phage lambda
   1952..2608    -  CDS            cat: CAT_ECOLX - Experimental evidence at protein level: Swiss-Prot protein existence level 1. This enzyme is an effector of chloramphenicol resistance in bacteria. From Escherichia coli. This protein is used as a marker in many commonly used cloning vectors, such as pACYC184.
   2609..2706    -  promoter       cat promoter: promoter of the E. coli cat gene encoding chloramphenicol acetyltransferase
   2792..2835    -  terminator     bacterial terminator: putative bacterial transcription terminator
>Addgene plasmid #160446 | pSB1C3-J23110-B0034-mRFP1_Magenta | addgene full sequence | sequence record 322395 | Addgene NGS Result
GAATTCGCGGCCGCTTCTAGAGTTTACGGCTAGCTCAGTCCTAGGTACAATGCTAGCTACTAGAGAAAGA
GGAGAAATACTAGATGGCTTCCTCCGAAGACGTTATCAAAGAGTTCATGCGTTTCAAAGTTCGTATGGAA
GGTTCCGTTAACGGTCACGAGTTCGAAATCGAAGGTGAAGGTGAAGGTCGTCCGTACGAAGGTACCCAGA
CCGCTAAACTGAAAGTTACCAAAGGTGGTCCGCTGCCGTTCGCTTGGGACATCCTGTCCCCGCAGTTTAT
GTACGGTTCCAAAGCTTACGTTAAACACCCGGCTGACATCCCGGACTACCTGAAACTGTCCTTCCCGGAA
GGTTTCAAATGGGAACGTGTTATGAACTTCGAAGACGGTGGTGTTGTTACCGTTACCCAGGACTCCTCCC
TGCAAGACGGTGAGTTCATCTACAAAGTTAAACTGCGTGGTACCAACTTCCCGTCCGACGGTCCGGTTAT
GCAGAAAAAAACCATGGGTTGGGAAGCTTCCACCGAACGTATGTACCCGGAAGACGGTGCTCTGAAAGGT
GAAATCAAAATGCGTCTGAAACTGAAAGACGGTGGTCACTACGACGCTGAAGTTAAAACCACCTACATGG
CTAAAAAACCGGTTCAGCTGCCGGGTGCTTACAAAACCGACATCAAACTGGACATCACCTCCCACAACGA
AGACTACACCATCGTTGAACAGTACGAACGTGCTGAAGGTCGTCACTCCACCGGTGCTTAATAACGCTGA
TAGTGCTAGTGTAGATCGCTACTAGTAGCGGCCGCTGCAGTCCGGCAAAAAAGGGCAAGGTGTCACCACC
CTGCCCTTTTTCTTTAAAACCGAAAAGATTACTTCGCGTTATGCAGGCTTCCTCGCTCACTGACTCGCTG
CGCTCGGTCGTTCGGCTGCGGCGAGCGGTATCAGCTCACTCAAAGGCGGTAATACGGTTATCCACAGAAT
CAGGGGATAACGCAGGAAAGAACATGTGAGCAAAAGGCCAGCAAAAGGCCAGGAACCGTAAAAAGGCCGC
GTTGCTGGCGTTTTTCCACAGGCTCCGCCCCCCTGACGAGCATCACAAAAATCGACGCTCAAGTCAGAGG
TGGCGAAACCCGACAGGACTATAAAGATACCAGGCGTTTCCCCCTGGAAGCTCCCTCGTGCGCTCTCCTG
TTCCGACCCTGCCGCTTACCGGATACCTGTCCGCCTTTCTCCCTTCGGGAAGCGTGGCGCTTTCTCATAG
CTCACGCTGTAGGTATCTCAGTTCGGTGTAGGTCGTTCGCTCCAAGCTGGGCTGTGTGCACGAACCCCCC
GTTCAGCCCGACCGCTGCGCCTTATCCGGTAACTATCGTCTTGAGTCCAACCCGGTAAGACACGACTTAT
CGCCACTGGCAGCAGCCACTGGTAACAGGATTAGCAGAGCGAGGTATGTAGGCGGTGCTACAGAGTTCTT
GAAGTGGTGGCCTAACTACGGCTACACTAGAAGAACAGTATTTGGTATCTGCGCTCTGCTGAAGCCAGTT
ACCTTCGGAAAAAGAGTTGGTAGCTCTTGATCCGGCAAACAAACCACCGCTGGTAGCGGTGGTTTTTTTG
TTTGCAAGCAGCAGATTACGCGCAGAAAAAAAGGATCTCAAGAAGATCCTTTGATCTTTTCTACGGGGTC
TGACGCTCAGTGGAACGAAAACTCACGTTAAGGGATTTTGGTCATGAGATTATCAAAAAGGATCTTCACC
TAGATCCTTTTAAATTAAAAATGAAGTTTTAAATCAATCTAAAGTATATATGAGTAAACTTGGTCTGACA
GCTCGAGGCTTGGATTCTCACCAATAAAAAACGCCCGGCGGCAACCGAGCGTTCTGAACAAATCCAGATG
GAGTTCTGAGGTCATTACTGGATCTATCAACAGGAGTCCAAGCGAGCTCGATATCAAATTACGCCCCGCC
CTGCCACTCATCGCAGTACTGTTGTAATTCATTAAGCATTCTGCCGACATGGAAGCCATCACAAACGGCA
TGATGAACCTGAATCGCCAGCGGCATCAGCACCTTGTCGCCTTGCGTATAATATTTGCCCATGGTGAAAA
CGGGGGCGAAGAAGTTGTCCATATTGGCCACGTTTAAATCAAAACTGGTGAAACTCACCCAGGGATTGGC
TGAGACGAAAAACATATTCTCAATAAACCCTTTAGGGAAATAGGCCAGGTTTTCACCGTAACACGCCACA
TCTTGCGAATATATGTGTAGAAACTGCCGGAAATCGTCGTGGTATTCACTCCAGAGCGATGAAAACGTTT
CAGTTTGCTCATGGAAAACGGTGTAACAAGGGTGAACACTATCCCATATCACCAGCTCACCGTCTTTCAT
TGCCATACGAAATTCCGGATGAGCATTCATCAGGCGGGCAAGAATGTGAATAAAGGCCGGATAAAACTTG
TGCTTATTTTTCTTTACGGTCTTTAAAAAGGCCGTAATATCCAGCTGAACGGTCTGGTTATAGGTACATT
GAGCAACTGACTGAAATGCCTCAAAATGTTCTTTACGATGCCATTGGGATATATCAACGGTGGTATATCC
AGTGATTTTTTTCTCCATTTTAGCTTCCTTAGCTCCTGAAAATCTCGATAACTCAAAAAATACGCCCGGT
AGTGATCTTATTTCATTATGGTGAAAGTTGGAACCTCTTACGTGCCCGATCAACTCGAGTGCCACCTGAC
GTCTAAGAAACCATTATTATCATGACATTAACCTATAAAAATAGGCGTATCACGAGGCAGAATTTCAGAT
AAAAAAAATCCTTAGCTTTCGCTAAGGATGATTTCTG
