>Addgene plasmid #160446 | pSB1C3-J23110-B0034-mRFP1_Magenta | depositor partial sequence | sequence record 313075 | BioBrick bacteria-codon-optimized mRFP1_Magenta downstream of J23110 constitutive promoter and B0034 RBS
GAATTCGCGGCCGCTTCTAGAGTTTACGGCTAGCTCAGTCCTAGGTACAATGCTAGCTACTAGAGAAAGA
GGAGAAATACTAGATGGCTTCCTCCGAAGACGTTATCAAAGAGTTCATGCGTTTCAAAGTTCGTATGGAA
GGTTCCGTTAACGGTCACGAGTTCGAAATCGAAGGTGAAGGTGAAGGTCGTCCGTACGAAGGTACCCAGA
CCGCTAAACTGAAAGTTACCAAAGGTGGTCCGCTGCCGTTCGCTTGGGACATCCTGTCCCCGCAGTTTAT
GTACGGTTCCAAAGCTTACGTTAAACACCCGGCTGACATCCCGGACTACCTGAAACTGTCCTTCCCGGAA
GGTTTCAAATGGGAACGTGTTATGAACTTCGAAGACGGTGGTGTTGTTACCGTTACCCAGGACTCCTCCC
TGCAAGACGGTGAGTTCATCTACAAAGTTAAACTGCGTGGTACCAACTTCCCGTCCGACGGTCCGGTTAT
GCAGAAAAAAACCATGGGTTGGGAAGCTTCCACCGAACGTATGTACCCGGAAGACGGTGCTCTGAAAGGT
GAAATCAAAATGCGTCTGAAACTGAAAGACGGTGGTCACTACGACGCTGAAGTTAAAACCACCTACATGG
CTAAAAAACCGGTTCAGCTGCCGGGTGCTTACAAAACCGACATCAAACTGGACATCACCTCCCACAACGA
AGACTACACCATCGTTGAACAGTACGAACGTGCTGAAGGTCGTCACTCCACCGGTGCTTAATAACGCTGA
TAGTGCTAGTGTAGATCGCTACTAGTAGCGGCCGCTGCAG
